Addgene plasmid #124853: pAAV-FLEX-SaCas9-U6-sgGria1
Purpose: Mutagenesis of Gria1
Depositing lab: Larry Zweifel. Depositing organization: University of Washington. Publication: Conditional Single Vector CRISPR/SaCas9 Viruses for Efficient Mutagenesis in the Adult Mouse Nervous System. Hunker AC, Soden ME, Krayushkina D, Heymann G, Awatramani R, Zweifel LS. Cell Rep. 2020 Mar 24;30(12):4303-4316.e6. doi: 10.1016/j.celrep.2020.02.092. PubMed 32209486.
Backbone
  Vector backbone: pX601
  Vector type: Mouse Targeting, AAV, CRISPR
Growth in bacteria
  Bacterial resistance: Ampicillin, 100 μg/mL
  Growth temperature: 37°C
  Growth strain: NEB Stable
  Copy number: High Copy
Gene/Insert
  Gene/Insert name: Gria1
  gRNA/shRNA sequence: ACATTCTAACAACCACGGAGG
  Species: M. musculus (mouse)
  Entrez Gene: Gria1 (a.k.a. 2900051M01Rik, Glr-1, Glr1, GluA1, GluR-A, GluRA, Glur-1, Glur1, HIPA1, gluR-K1)
  Cloning method: Restriction Enzyme; 5′ cloning site Unknown (unknown if destroyed); 3′ cloning site Unknown (unknown if destroyed)
Terms and licenses: Academic/Nonprofit Terms; Industry Terms: Not Available to Industry
How to cite: pAAV-FLEX-SaCas9-U6-sgGria1 was a gift from Larry Zweifel (Addgene plasmid # 124853 ; http://n2t.net/addgene:124853 ; RRID:Addgene_124853)
