[The description below was written by a language model from this plasmid's Addgene catalogue record and pLannotate feature annotations shown in this document.]
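Description:
pAAV-FLEX-SaCas9-U6-sgGria1 is a single-vector AAV CRISPR plasmid built on the pX601 backbone and intended for Cre-dependent mutagenesis of the mouse Gria1 gene, which encodes the AMPA receptor subunit GluA1. It is a 7.7 kb transfer plasmid propagated in bacteria through a high-copy ColE1/pUC-type origin with ampicillin selection (AmpR under its own promoter). An f1 phage origin is also present in the backbone. The payload is flanked by AAV2 inverted terminal repeats, which allow it to be packaged into recombinant AAV particles. The left ITR is annotated only as short fragments in the sequenced record, while the right ITR is detected in full.

Between the ITRs, a CMV enhancer/promoter sits upstream of a FLEX (double-floxed inverted) cassette. The Staphylococcus aureus Cas9 coding sequence, fused to a nucleoplasmin nuclear localization signal and a 3xHA epitope tag, lies in reverse orientation relative to the promoter. It is bracketed by pairs of mutually incompatible lox2272 and loxP sites in opposing orientation. In cells expressing Cre recombinase, recombination inverts the cassette and then locks it in the sense orientation, so that SaCas9 is transcribed from CMV and terminated by the bGH polyadenylation signal. Without Cre, the nuclease is not expressed. Downstream, a human U6 RNA polymerase III promoter drives constitutive expression of the Gria1-targeting guide joined to the Sa gRNA scaffold. The small size of SaCas9 lets nuclease and guide fit within one AAV genome, which supports cell-type-specific disruption of Gria1 in the adult mouse nervous system when the virus is delivered to Cre-driver animals.
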