Features (pLannotate 1.2.2; 26 found; start..end, strand, type, name):
     12..39      +  repeat_region  AAV2 ITR (fragment): inverted terminal repeat of adeno-associated virus serotype 2 inverted
     68..95      +  repeat_region  AAV2 ITR (fragment): inverted terminal repeat of adeno-associated virus serotype 2 inverted
    154..533     +  enhancer       CMV enhancer: human cytomegalovirus immediate early enhancer
    534..737     +  promoter       CMV promoter: human cytomegalovirus (CMV) immediate early promoter
    774..807     +  protein_bind   lox2272: Cre-mediated recombination occurs in the 8-bp core sequence (GGATACTT). lox2272 sites are compatible with each other, but incompatible with loxP or loxN sites (Lee and Saito, 1988). Cre recombinase
    808..857     -  intron         β-globin intron (fragment): internally truncated intron from human β-globin
    858..891     +  protein_bind   loxP: Cre-mediated recombination occurs in the 8-bp core sequence (GCATACAT). Cre recombinase
    901..929     -  CDS            3xHA (fragment): three tandem HA epitope tags
    940..956     -  CDS            3xHA (fragment): three tandem HA epitope tags
    967..983     -  CDS            3xHA (fragment): three tandem HA epitope tags
    990..1037    -  CDS            nucleoplasmin NLS: bipartite nuclear localization signal from nucleoplasmin
   1038..4193    -  CDS            cas9: CAS9_STAAU - Experimental evidence at protein level: Swiss-Prot protein existence level 1. CRISPR (clustered regularly interspaced short palindromic repeat) is an adaptive immune system that provides protection against mobile genetic elements (viruses, transposable elements and conjugative plasmids). CRISPR clusters contain spacers, sequences complementary to antecedent mobile elements, and target invading nucleic acids. CRISPR clusters are transcribed and processed into CRISPR RNA (crRNA). In type II CRISPR systems correct processing of pre-crRNA requires a trans- encoded small RNA (tracrRNA)
   4270..4303    -  protein_bind   lox2272: Cre-mediated recombination occurs in the 8-bp core sequence (GGATACTT). lox2272 sites are compatible with each other, but incompatible with loxP or loxN sites (Lee and Saito, 1988). Cre recombinase
   4304..4353    -  intron         β-globin intron (fragment): internally truncated intron from human β-globin
   4354..4387    -  protein_bind   loxP: Cre-mediated recombination occurs in the 8-bp core sequence (GCATACAT). Cre recombinase
   4418..4529    +  polyA_signal   bGH poly(A) signal: bovine growth hormone polyadenylation signal
   4632..4872    +  promoter       U6 promoter: RNA polymerase III promoter for human U6 snRNA
   4903..4978    +  misc_RNA       Sa gRNA scaffold: guide RNA scaffold for the Staphylococcus aureus CRISPR/Cas9 system
   4992..5132    +  repeat_region  AAV2 ITR: inverted terminal repeat of adeno-associated virus serotype 2 inverted
   5137..5188    -  misc_feature   bom (fragment): basis of mobility region from pBR322
   5207..5662    +  rep_origin     f1 ori (sequence partly withheld): f1 bacteriophage origin of replication; arrow indicates direction of (+) strand synthesis
   5663..5712    -  misc_feature   bom (fragment): basis of mobility region from pBR322
   5814..5849    -  CDS            rop (fragment): Rop protein, which maintains plasmids at low copy number; rop
   5944..6048    +  promoter       AmpR promoter: bla
   6049..6909    +  CDS            AmpR: β-lactamase; bla; confers resistance to ampicillin, carbenicillin, and related antibiotics
   7080..7668    +  rep_origin     ori: high-copy-number ColE1/pMB1/pBR322/pUC origin of replication
>Addgene plasmid #124853 | pAAV-FLEX-SaCas9-U6-sgGria1 | addgene full sequence | sequence record 243673 | Addgene NGS Result
CCTGCAGGCAGCTGCGCGCTCGCTCGCTCACTGAGGCCGCCCGGGCGTCGGGCGACCTTTGGTCGCCCGG
CCTCAGTGAGCGAGCGAGCGCGCAGAGAGGGAGTGGCCAACTCCATCACTAGGGGTTCCTGCGGCCTCTA
GACTCGAGGCGTTGACATTGATTATTGACTAGTTATTAATAGTAATCAATTACGGGGTCATTAGTTCATA
GCCCATATATGGAGTTCCGCGTTACATAACTTACGGTAAATGGCCCGCCTGGCTGACCGCCCAACGACCC
CCGCCCATTGACGTCAATAATGACGTATGTTCCCATAGTAACGCCAATAGGGACTTTCCATTGACGTCAA
TGGGTGGAGTATTTACGGTAAACTGCCCACTTGGCAGTACATCAAGTGTATCATATGCCAAGTACGCCCC
CTATTGACGTCAATGACGGTAAATGGCCCGCCTGGCATTATGCCCAGTACATGACCTTATGGGACTTTCC
TACTTGGCAGTACATCTACGTATTAGTCATCGCTATTACCATGGTGATGCGGTTTTGGCAGTACATCAAT
GGGCGTGGATAGCGGTTTGACTCACGGGGATTTCCAAGTCTCCACCCCATTGACGTCAATGGGAGTTTGT
TTTGGCACCAAAATCAACGGGACTTTCCAAAATGTCGTAACAACTCCGCCCCATTGACGCAAATGGGCGG
TAGGCGTGTACGGTGGGAGGTCTATATAAGCAGAGCTCTCTGGCTAACTACCGGTGCTAGCGTCGACTCC
GGAATAACTTCGTATAGGATACTTTATACGAAGTTATGCAGAATGGTAGCTGGATTGTAGCTGCTATTAG
CAATATGAAACCTCTTAATAACTTCGTATAGCATACATTATACGAAGTTATGGCGCGCCTTAAGCGTAAT
CTGGAACATCGTATGGGTAAGCGTAATCTGGAACATCGTATGGGTAAGCGTAATCTGGAACATCGTATGG
GTAGGATCCCTTTTTCTTTTTTGCCTGGCCGGCCTTTTTCGTGGCCGCCGGCCTTTTGCCCTTTTTGATG
ATCTGAGGGTGCTTCTTAGATTTCACTTCATACAGGTTGCCCAGAATGTCTGTGCTGTACTTCTTAATGC
TCTGGGTCTTGGAGGCGATTGTCTTAATGATCCTGGGGGGCCTCTTGTCGTTCATGTTTTCCAGGTACTC
GCGGTAGGTGATGTCGATCATGTTCACTTCGATCCGGTTCAGCAGGTCGTTGTTCACGCCGATCACTCTA
TACAGCTCGCCGTTGATCTTGATCAGATCGTTGTTGTAGAAGGAGGCGATAAACTCGGCCTGGTTGCTGA
TCTTCTTCAGCTTCTTAGCTTCCTCATAGCACTTGCTATTCACTTCGTAGTAGTTTTCTTTTTTGATCAC
ATCCAGATTCTTCACGGTCACGAACTTGTACACGCCATTGTCCAGGTACACGTCGAATCTGTAGGGCTTC
AGGGACAGCTTCACGACCTTGTTTCTGCTGTTGGGGTAGTCGTCGGTGATGTCCAGATGGGCGTTCAGTT
TGTTGCCGTAATACTTAATCTTCTTGATCACGGGGCCGTTGTCCTTTTTGGAGTACTTGGTCAGGTAGTT
CCCGGTTTCCTCGTAGTACTTGTACAGGGGATTCTTCTCGTCGCCGTACTGTTCCATAATCAGCTTCAGT
TTCTGGTAGGTCTGGGGGTCGTGGTGGTACATCAGCAGCTTTTCGGGGCTCTTGTTGATCAGCTTTTTCA
GCTTGTCATTGTCCTTGTCGTACAGGCCGTTCAGATTGTTCACGATCAGGGTGTTGCCCTTGTCGTCCTT
CCGGGTGGAGTACAGGGTGTCGTTAATCAGCTCTCTATTAGGCTTCTTGTCCACCCGGTGGCTGTACTTG
TAGTCCTTGAAGTCCTTAATGTGCTTGATCTGGTGGGGGGTGATGAAGATCTCTTTGTACTCCTGCTCGG
TTTCGATCTCGGGCATGCTCTCGGCCTGCTTTTCCTCGAACATCTGGTTTTCCATCACTTTTTTGGCCTT
GTCCAGTTTCTTCCACTCTTTGAAGATGAAATCGGCGTTGGCAATGATCAGGGCGTCCTCGGCGTGGTGC
TTGTACCCCTTGTTCCGCTCTTTCTTAAACTTCCACTTCCGCCGCAGAAAGCTGGTGAAGCCGCCATTGA
TGGACTTCACTTTCACGTCCAGGTTGTTCACTCTGAAGTAGCTCCGCAGCAGGTTCATCAGGCCTCTGGT
GGCGTATCTGGTATCCACCAGGTTCCGGTTGATGAAGTCTTTCTGCACGGAGAACCTGTTGATGTCCCGT
TCTTCCAGCAGATACTCTTTCTTGGTCTTGCTGATTCTGCCCTTGCCCTTGGCCAGATTCAGGATGTGCT
TCTTGAAGGTTTCGTAGCTGATCTTGCTGTCGCTGCTGCTCAGGTACTGGAATGGGGTCCGGTTGCCCTT
CTTGCTGTTTTCTTCCTGCTTCACGAGCACCTTGTTGTTGAAGCTGTTGTCGAAGGACACGCTTCTGGGG
ATGATGTGGTCCACCTCATAGTTGAAGGGGTTGTTCAGCAGATCTTCCAGAGGGATGGCTTCCAGGCTGT
ACAGGCACTTGCCTTCCTGCATGTCGTGCAGCTTGATCTTCTCGATCAGGTACTTGGCGTTCTCTTTGCC
GGTGGTCCGGATGATTTCCTCGATCCGCTCGTTGGTCTGCCGGTTCCGCTTCTGCATCTCGTTGATCATT
TTCTGGGCGTCCTTGGAGTTCTTCTCGCGGGCCAGCTCGATAATGATGTCGTTGGGCAGGCCGTACTTCT
TGATGATGGCGTTGATCACTTTGATGCTCTGGATGAAGCTTCTCTTCACGACGGGGCTCAGGATGAAGTC
GTCCACCAGGGTGGTGGGGATCTCTTTCTGCTGGGACAGGTCCACCTTCTTGGGCACCAGCTTCAGCCGG
TTGAAGATAGCGATCTGGTTGTCGTTGGTGTGCCACAGCTCGTCCAGGATCAGGTTGATGGCCTTCAGGC
TCAGGTTGTGGGTGCCGGTATAGCCCTTCAGATTAGAGATCTGCTCGATCTCTTCCTGGGTCAGCTCGGA
GTTCAGATTGGTCAGTTCTTCCTGGATGTCCTCGCTGCTCTGGTAGATGGTCAGGATCTTGGCAATCTGA
TCCAGCAGCTCGGCGTTCTCAATAATCTCTTTCCGGGCGGTAATGTCCTTGATGTCGTGGTACACCTTCA
GGTTGGTGAACTCGGGCTTGCCGGTGCTGGTCACTCTGTAGCCCTTAATATCCTCTTCGTTCACGAGGAT
TTCTTTGGCGATCTGCTTCAGGGTGGGCTTCTTCTTCTGCTTGAACACGTTCTCGATGATCTGGAACTTC
TCGTAATATTCCAGCTTCTCGTTCTCGTCCCTGGTGATCACGAGATTGTTCAGGTCGTTCAGGGCGTTGT
ACAGGTCGGCGTTGTAGGCGTACTTCACGCTCCGCAGTTCCTCGGGGAAGTAGGTGCAGTGGCCCATCAG
CATCTCGTACCATTCTTTGATGTCCTTCCAGCCGAAGGGGCTGCCCTCGCCAGGTCCCTCATAGTAGGTC
CGCCGGGTTTCCAGCAGGTCGATGTAGGTGTCGATGAAGCTCTGGTCCAGCTGGTGGTAGGCCTTCTGCA
CCTTCAGCAGCTGTTTGGCTTCTTTCACGTAGTCGCTGGTCTTGAATCTGTTGATGCTGCCCCGCACTTC
GCCGTCTTTCTTCAGCCGTTCCAGCTGCAGTTCGGCCACGTATTTCTCTTCCAGGGCCTTGCTGTTCCGG
CTGATCTGCTCTTTGGTGGACAGCTCGTTGCCGGTGTCCTCTTCCACCTCGTTCACGTTGTGCACGCCTC
TTCTCTTGGCCAGGTGCAGCAGGGCGGCAGAGAACTCTTCCTCGCTCAGCTTCTGGCTCAGGCCCTTCAC
TCTGGCCTCGTAGGGGTTGATGCCGCTCAGCTCGCTGTGGTCGGTCAGCAGGTTGTAGTCGAACAGCAGC
TTCTTCACTCTCTGGATTCTATGCCGCCTCCGCCGCTTCAGCCTTCTGGCGCCTCTCTTGCTCCGCCTGC
CCTCGTTGTTTTCCACGTTGGCCTCTTTGAACAGCCGCACGCCGGCATCGATCACGTCCCGTGTCTCGTA
GTCGATGATGCCGTAGCCCACGCTGGTGATGCCGATGTCCAGGCCCAGGATGTAGTTCCGCTTGGCTGCT
GGGACTCCGTGGATACCGACCTTCCGCTTCTTCTTTGGGGCCATGCGGCCGCTGCAGACCGGTGCTAGCA
TAACTTCGTATAAAGTATCCTATACGAAGTTATTTGCCTTAACCCAGAAATTATCACTGTTATTCTTTAG
AATGGTGCAAAGAATAACTTCGTATAATGTATGCTATACGAAGTTATGAATTCCTAGAGCTCGCTGATCA
GCCTCGACTGTGCCTTCTAGTTGCCAGCCATCTGTTGTTTGCCCCTCCCCCGTGCCTTCCTTGACCCTGG
AAGGTGCCACTCCCACTGTCCTTTCCTAATAAAATGAGGAAATTGCATCGCATTGTCTGAGTAGGTGTCA
TTCTATTCTGGGGGGTGGGGTGGGGCAGGACAGCAAGGGGGAGGATTGGGAAGAGAATAGCAGGCATGCT
GGGGAGGTACCGAGGGCCTATTTCCCATGATTCCTTCATATTTGCATATACGATACAAGGCTGTTAGAGA
GATAATTGGAATTAATTTGACTGTAAACACAAAGATATTAGTACAAAATACGTGACGTAGAAAGTAATAA
TTTCTTGGGTAGTTTGCAGTTTTAAAATTATGTTTTAAAATGGACTATCATATGCTTACCGTAACTTGAA
AGTATTTCGATTTCTTGGCTTTATATATCTTGTGGAAAGGACGAAACACCGACATTCTAACAACCACGGA
GGGTTTTAGTACTCTGGAAACAGAATCTACTAAAACAAGGCAAAATGCCGTGTTTATCTCGTCAACTTGT
TGGCGAGATTTTTGCGGCCGCAGGAACCCCTAGTGATGGAGTTGGCCACTCCCTCTCTGCGCGCTCGCTC
GCTCACTGAGGCCGGGCGACCAAAGGTCGCCCGACGCCCGGGCTTTGCCCGGGCGGCCTCAGTGAGCGAG
CGAGCGCGCAGCTGCCTGCAGGGGCGCCTGATGCGGTATTTTCTCCTTACGCATCTGTGCGGTATTTCAC
ACCGCATA
[95 nt withheld, positions 5189-5283]
T
[46 nt withheld, positions 5285-5330]
C
[141 nt withheld, positions 5332-5472]
CCTTTGACGTTGGAGTCCACGTTCTTT
[37 nt withheld, positions 5500-5536]
ACTCTATCTCGGGCTATTCTTTTGATTTATAAGGGATTTTGCCGATTTCGGTCTATTGGTTAAAAAATGA
GCTGATTTAACAAAAATTTAACGCGAATTTTAACAAAATATTAACGTTTACAATTTTATGGTGCACTCTC
AGTACAATCTGCTCTGATGCCGCATAGTTAAGCCAGCCCCGACACCCGCCAACACCCGCTGACGCGCCCT
GACGGGCTTGTCTGCTCCCGGCATCCGCTTACAGACAAGCTGTGACCGTCTCCGGGAGCTGCATGTGTCA
GAGGTTTTCACCGTCATCACCGAAACGCGCGAGACGAAAGGGCCTCGTGATACGCCTATTTTTATAGGTT
AATGTCATGATAATAATGGTTTCTTAGACGTCAGGTGGCACTTTTCGGGGAAATGTGCGCGGAACCCCTA
TTTGTTTATTTTTCTAAATACATTCAAATATGTATCCGCTCATGAGACAATAACCCTGATAAATGCTTCA
ATAATATTGAAAAAGGAAGAGTATGAGTATTCAACATTTCCGTGTCGCCCTTATTCCCTTTTTTGCGGCA
TTTTGCCTTCCTGTTTTTGCTCACCCAGAAACGCTGGTGAAAGTAAAAGATGCTGAAGATCAGTTGGGTG
CACGAGTGGGTTACATCGAACTGGATCTCAACAGCGGTAAGATCCTTGAGAGTTTTCGCCCCGAAGAACG
TTTTCCAATGATGAGCACTTTTAAAGTTCTGCTATGTGGCGCGGTATTATCCCGTATTGACGCCGGGCAA
GAGCAACTCGGTCGCCGCATACACTATTCTCAGAATGACTTGGTTGAGTACTCACCAGTCACAGAAAAGC
ATCTTACGGATGGCATGACAGTAAGAGAATTATGCAGTGCTGCCATAACCATGAGTGATAACACTGCGGC
CAACTTACTTCTGACAACGATCGGAGGACCGAAGGAGCTAACCGCTTTTTTGCACAACATGGGGGATCAT
GTAACTCGCCTTGATCGTTGGGAACCGGAGCTGAATGAAGCCATACCAAACGACGAGCGTGACACCACGA
TGCCTGTAGCAATGGCAACAACGTTGCGCAAACTATTAACTGGCGAACTACTTACTCTAGCTTCCCGGCA
ACAATTAATAGACTGGATGGAGGCGGATAAAGTTGCAGGACCACTTCTGCGCTCGGCCCTTCCGGCTGGC
TGGTTTATTGCTGATAAATCTGGAGCCGGTGAGCGTGGAAGCCGCGGTATCATTGCAGCACTGGGGCCAG
ATGGTAAGCCCTCCCGTATCGTAGTTATCTACACGACGGGGAGTCAGGCAACTATGGATGAACGAAATAG
ACAGATCGCTGAGATAGGTGCCTCACTGATTAAGCATTGGTAACTGTCAGACCAAGTTTACTCATATATA
CTTTAGATTGATTTAAAACTTCATTTTTAATTTAAAAGGATCTAGGTGAAGATCCTTTTTGATAATCTCA
TGACCAAAATCCCTTAACGTGAGTTTTCGTTCCACTGAGCGTCAGACCCCGTAGAAAAGATCAAAGGATC
TTCTTGAGATCCTTTTTTTCTGCGCGTAATCTGCTGCTTGCAAACAAAAAAACCACCGCTACCAGCGGTG
GTTTGTTTGCCGGATCAAGAGCTACCAACTCTTTTTCCGAAGGTAACTGGCTTCAGCAGAGCGCAGATAC
CAAATACTGTTCTTCTAGTGTAGCCGTAGTTAGGCCACCACTTCAAGAACTCTGTAGCACCGCCTACATA
CCTCGCTCTGCTAATCCTGTTACCAGTGGCTGCTGCCAGTGGCGATAAGTCGTGTCTTACCGGGTTGGAC
TCAAGACGATAGTTACCGGATAAGGCGCAGCGGTCGGGCTGAACGGGGGGTTCGTGCACACAGCCCAGCT
TGGAGCGAACGACCTACACCGAACTGAGATACCTACAGCGTGAGCTATGAGAAAGCGCCACGCTTCCCGA
AGGGAGAAAGGCGGACAGGTATCCGGTAAGCGGCAGGGTCGGAACAGGAGAGCGCACGAGGGAGCTTCCA
GGGGGAAACGCCTGGTATCTTTATAGTCCTGTCGGGTTTCGCCACCTCTGACTTGAGCGTCGATTTTTGT
GATGCTCGTCAGGGGGGCGGAGCCTATGGAAAAACGCCAGCAACGCGGCCTTTTTACGGTTCCTGGCCTT
TTGCTGGCCTTTTGCTCACATGT
