>Addgene plasmid #124853 | pAAV-FLEX-SaCas9-U6-sgGria1 | depositor partial sequence | sequence record 238465 | U6 promoter, sgRNA insert, SaCas9 sgRNA scaffold
GAGGGCCTATTTCCCATGATTCCTTCATATTTGCATATACGATACAAGGCTGTTAGAGAGATAATTGGAA
TTAATTTGACTGTAAACACAAAGATATTAGTACAAAATACGTGACGTAGAAAGTAATAATTTCTTGGGTA
GTTTGCAGTTTTAAAATTATGTTTTAAAATGGACTATCATATGCTTACCGTAACTTGAAAGTATTTCGAT
TTCTTGGCTTTATATATCTTGTGGAAAGGACGAAACACCGACATTCTAACAACCACGGAGGGTTTTAGTA
CTCTGGAAACAGAATCTACTAAAACAAGGCAAAATGCCGTGTTTATCTCGTCAACTTGTTGGCGAGA
